Addgene plasmid #230068: pMS04
Purpose: (Empty Backbone) Inducible Promoter (anhydrotetracycline-induced, tetO/tetR system), integrates via IntN1; ermF, C-terminal 3x-FLAG, R6K ori, RP4 oriT
Depositing lab: Sean Crosson. Depositing organization: Michigan State University. Publication: Genetic- and culture-based tools for studying Bacteroides fragilis. Schnizlein MK, Dubey AA, Fiebig A, Crosson S. Microbiol Resour Announc. 2025 May 8;14(5):e0000625. doi: 10.1128/mra.00006-25. Epub 2025 Mar 25. PubMed 40130927.
Backbone
  Vector backbone: pMS04
  Backbone size (bp): 5965
  Vector type: Bacterial Expression, Synthetic Biology
  Promoter: anhydrotetracycline-inducible
  Selectable markers: Erythromycin
  Tag / fusion protein: 3xFLAG (C terminal on backbone)
Growth in bacteria
  Bacterial resistance: Ampicillin, 100 μg/mL
  Growth temperature: 37°C
  Growth strain: Pir1
  Growth instructions: 5 ug/mL erythromycin used for selection in B. fragilis.
  Copy number: Low Copy
Gene/Insert
  Cloning method: Restriction Enzyme
  Sequencing primers: 5′ TCCCTATCAGTGATAGAGACGAAAT; 3′ AACTCTTCGGGATGCAAAAATATGAAAA
Terms and licenses: Academic/Nonprofit Terms; Industry Terms: Not Available to Industry
How to cite: pMS04 was a gift from Sean Crosson (Addgene plasmid # 230068 ; http://n2t.net/addgene:230068 ; RRID:Addgene_230068)
