[The description below was written by a language model from this plasmid's Addgene catalogue record and pLannotate feature annotations shown in this document.]
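Description:
pMS04 is an empty-backbone integrative expression vector of roughly 6 kb, built for anhydrotetracycline-inducible gene expression in Bacteroides fragilis. It replicates from the R6K γ origin, which works only in hosts supplying the pi initiator protein, so it is maintained at low copy in a pir-positive E. coli strain under ampicillin selection (bla/AmpR). In Bacteroides it cannot replicate and behaves as a suicide plasmid. An RP4/incP oriT, flanked by a traJ fragment, allows conjugative mobilization from an E. coli donor into the recipient. According to the catalogue entry, the plasmid then integrates into the chromosome through the IntN1 integrase. The automated annotation does not label the integrase gene or its attachment site, and these may lie in the large unannotated stretch between ermF and the AmpR cassette. Integrants are selected with erythromycin through ermF, a Bacteroides fragilis resistance gene.

The expression module is a tetO/tetR system. A Tn10-derived TetR repressor is encoded on one strand, and short tet operator-containing matches mark the regulated promoter region facing the cloning site. These matches are annotated only as fragments of PLtetO-1 and TRE-type promoters, and they most likely reflect the operator sequences rather than those promoters themselves. TetR binding to the operators keeps transcription off until anhydrotetracycline relieves repression. Downstream lies a 3xFLAG coding sequence, of which the annotation detects only a fragment. A gene inserted in frame by restriction cloning therefore acquires a C-terminal epitope tag for detection or purification. No insert is present. The vector is suited to single-copy, titratable expression or complementation studies in B. fragilis.
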