Features (pLannotate 1.2.2; 10 found; start..end, strand, type, name):
      1..390     +  rep_origin     R6K γ ori: γ replication origin from E. coli plasmid R6K; requires the R6K initiator protein pi for replication
    420..1043    -  CDS            TetR: tetracycline repressor TetR; tetR from transposon Tn10; TetR binds to the tetracycline operator tetO to inhibit transcription. This inhibition can be relieved by adding tetracycline or doxycycline.
   1312..1332    -  promoter       PLtetO-1 promoter (fragment): modified phage lambda PL promoter with tet operator sites (Lutz and Bujard, 1997)
   1375..1394    +  promoter       tight TRE promoter (fragment): Tet-responsive promoter PTight, consisting of seven tet operator sequences followed by the minimal CMV promoter
   1606..1628    +  CDS            3xFLAG (fragment): three tandem FLAG® epitope tags
   1940..2737    +  CDS            ermF: ERMF_BACFG - Protein inferred from homology: Swiss-Prot protein existence level 3. Involved in erythromycin resistance. From Bacteroides fragilis.
   4680..4696    +  promoter       AmpR promoter (fragment): bla
   4697..5557    +  CDS            AmpR: β-lactamase; bla; confers resistance to ampicillin, carbenicillin, and related antibiotics
   5610..5655    -  CDS            traJ (fragment): oriT-recognizing protein; traJ
   5688..5797    -  oriT           oriT: incP origin of transfer
>Addgene plasmid #230068 | pMS04 | addgene full sequence | sequence record 475921 | Addgene NGS Result
GATCTGAAGATCAGCAGTTCAACCTGTTGATAGTACGTACTAAGCTCTCATGTTTCACGTACTAAGCTCT
CATGTTTAACGTACTAAGCTCTCATGTTTAACGAACTAAACCCTCATGGCTAACGTACTAAGCTCTCATG
GCTAACGTACTAAGCTCTCATGTTTCACGTACTAAGCTCTCATGTTTGAACAATAAAATTAATATAAATC
AGCAACTTAAATAGCCTCTAAGGTTTTAAGTTTTATAAGAAAAAAAAAGAATATATAAGGCTTTTAAAGC
TTTTAAGGTTTAACGGTTGTGGACAACAAGCCAGGGATGTAACGCACTGAGAAGCCCTTAGAGCCTCTCA
AAGCAATTTTGAGTGACACAGGAACACTTAACGGCTGACATGGGAATTCTTCCCCTCCACCGCGGTGGCT
TAAGACCCACTTTCACATTTAAGTTGTTTTTCTAATCCGCATATGATCAATTCAAGGCCGAATAAGAAGG
CTGGCTCTGCACCTTGGTGATCAAATAATTCGATAGCTTGTCGTAATAATGGCGGCATACTATCAGTAGT
AGGTGTTTCCCTTTCTTCTTTAGCGACTTGATGCTCTTGATCTTCCAATACGCAACCTAAAGTAAAATGC
CCCACAGCGCTGAGTGCATATAATGCATTCTCTAGTGAAAAACCTTGTTGGCATAAAAAGGCTAATTGAT
TTTCGAGAGTTTCATACTGTTTTTCTGTAGGCCGTGTACCTAAATGTACTTTTGCTCCATCGCGATGACT
TAGTAAAGCACATCTAAAACTTTTAGCGTTATTACGTAAAAAATCTTGCCAGCTTTCCCCTTCTAAAGGG
CAAAAGTGAGTATGGTGCCTATCTAACATCTCAATGGCTAAGGCGTCGAGCAAAGCCCGCTTATTTTTTA
CATGCCAATACAATGTAGGCTGCTCTACACCTAGCTTCTGGGCGAGTTTACGGGTTGTTAAACCTTCGAT
TCCGACCTCATTAAGCAGCTCTAATGCGCTGTTAATCACTTTACTTTTATCTAATCTAGACATATTCGTT
TAATATCATAAATAATTTATTTTATTTTAAAATGCGCGGGTGCAAAGGTAAGAGGTTTTATTTTAACTAC
CAAATGTTTTCGGAAGTTTTTTCGCTTTTCTTTTTCTATCGTTTCTCAGACTCTCTTAGCGAAAGGGAAA
GAAGGTAAAGAAGAAAAACAAAACGCCTTTTCTTTTTTTGCACCCGCTTTCCAAGAGAAGAAAGCCTTGT
TAAATTGACTTAGTGTAAAAGCGCAGTACTGCTTGACCATAAGAACAAAAAAATCTCTATCACTGATAGG
GATAAAGTTTGGAAGATAAAGCTAAAAGTTCTTATCTTTGCAGTCTCCCTATCAGTGATAGAGACGAAAT
AAAGACATATAAAAGAAAAGACACCCCGGGCATGCCAGGATCCGAATTCGAGCTCGGCGCGCCTGCAGGT
CGACAAGCTTGCGGCCGCATAATGCTTAAGTCCATATGGCAGATCTCAATTGGATATCGGCCGGCCACGC
GATCGCTGACGTCGGTACCCTCGAGTGACTACAAGGACCACGACGGCGACTATAAGGACCACGACATCGA
CTACAAGGATGACGACGACAAGTGAGGGCCCTATAATTTGGTGAATTGGAGTTATTTTCATATTTTTGCA
TCCCGAAGAGTTTCTCTTAAAGAGAGAAACATCTTTTGCATACCTTTTCCGACCGAATTTTTATGTCGTA
AAGAGGGGCTTTGCAGGGGGTGGACTCAGAAAGATGAGAATAGATGACTATTGTAGTTGAAACACATAGA
AAGTTGCTGATATACAGACCGATACGCATATCGGGATGAACCATGAGTACGTTCTTTTCTCAAAAAACAT
AAATATTCGAAAAGAGATGCAATAAATTAAGGAGAGGTTATAGCTTAGCATGACAAAAAAGAAATTGCCC
GTTCGTTTTACGGGTCAGCACTTTACTATTGATAAAGTGCTAATAAAAGATGCAATAAGACAAGCAAATA
TAAGTAATCAGGATACGGTTTTAGATATTGGGGCAGGCAAGGGGTTTCTTACTGTTCATTTATTAAAAAT
CGCCAACAATGTTGTTGCTATTGAAAACGACACAGCTTTGGTTGAACATTTACGAAAATTATTTTCTGAT
GCCCGAAATGTTCAAGTTGTCGGTTGTGATTTTAGGAATTTTGCAGTTCCGAAATTTCCTTTCAAAGTGG
TGTCAAATATTCCTTATGGCATTACTTCCGATATTTTCAAAATCCTGATGTTTGAGAGTCTTGGAAATTT
TCTGGGAGGTTCCATTGTCCTTCAATTAGAACCTACACAAAAGTTATTTTCGAGGAAGCTTTACAATCCA
TATACCGTTTTCTATCATACTTTTTTTGATTTGAAACTTGTCTATGAGGTAGGTCCTGAAAGTTTCTTGC
CACCGCCAACTGTCAAATCAGCCCTGTTAAACATTAAAAGAAAACACTTATTTTTTGATTTTAAGTTTAA
AGCCAAATACTTAGCATTTATTTCCTATCTGTTAGAGAAACCTGATTTATCTGTAAAAACAGCTTTAAAG
TCGATTTTCAGGAAAAGTCAGGTCAGGTCAATTTCGGAAAAATTCGGTTTAAACCTTAATGCTCAAATTG
TTTGTTTGTCTCCAAGTCAATGGTTAAACTGTTTTTTGGAAATGCTGGAAGTTGTCCCTGAAAAATTTCA
TCCTTCGTAGGCATGCCTCATCGGATTCTTTTAATATCGCTACTCTCTACGTTCAACCAAAAGAAATAAT
GACTTACTGCTATATTTTTTGCACGTGTGGGGAAAATGTGGGGAAAATTCAAGCAAAAGAAAAAGCTAAG
TATTGAACTATCAAATACTTAGCTTTCTTTCTTGTACCCAGACCCCGCATTTGAAATAATTAAAGTGGGG
AAAATGTGGGTAAAAAGAAAAATGCGGAAAAACGCCACAATTACACTGTATTTCAATATGTTATAATCCT
ATTAAATTTTAATCCAAGTTTAATCGAATTGCAAAATATTTAGCAGATGTGGGGAAAATGCTGGGGAAAA
TATTTATATTTGCAGCAGAGTAAAATTCAACCTGAAAGTCTATGAAAGTAACCTTTATCATTAAAAAAGC
AGCCAAACGATATGATACAGAATCCATGGCTACAATCTATGTCCGTTTTAGAAACGGAAGGCAGTTAGAC
TCCGTTGCTCCTACTCAGTTAGCCATCAATCCCAATCTATGGGATGATAAAGACGAATGTGTAAAAACGA
AAGCTGTCTGCAATGAAGAAATGCGTACCCATATAAATGAAGAGATACGCCAGTTGAAAACCTATATCGA
GAAGGTATATCAACAAGAAAAGGAAGCAATAGACAAAGAATGGCTAAAAACAACACTTGATAAATTTTAC
CATCCTGAAAAATATTTTTTGCCGGAGGAAGTGGTTATCAAGCCTACCATTGGAGAACTATTCGATGAAT
TTCTAAACAAGCACCCTTTGTCGGAAGTACGAAAGAAAAATTTCCGGGTTGTCAAAAGAGCCTTACTGCG
TTATGAACTATATGTAAGGGCTACAAAGAGAGGACAAAAGGGCTTTATCCTTGATGTGGATTTGGTAACA
CCTGACACGCTTCGGGATATGTGGGATTTCTTTCAGAACGAATACCAGTATTATGAACTTTACCCGAGCA
TTTATGAAGCCATTCCCGAAAAGAGGACACCACAGCCCAGAAGCAAAAACACGCTGATAGACTGTTTTTC
AAGAATACGCACATTCTTCCTGTGGTGCTTCGATAACAAACGCACCACAAACAGACCTTTCGACAAGTTT
CCGATAGAGGAGTGTACATATGGTACACCTTATTATATAACACTCGAAGAAAGGGACAGGATTTTTAATG
CAGACCTTTCTGCCACCCCACAACTGGCAATACAGAGGGATATATTCATATTTCAGACACTGATAGGATG
CAGGGTGAGCGACCTGTACCGAATGACCAAACTAAATGTGGTCAATGAAGCCATAGAATATATTCCCAAG
AAAACCAAAGAGGGGAATCCGGTTACGGTACGTGTTCCACTTAACGACAAAGCGAAAGAAATCCTTGAAC
GCTACAAAGAATATGAGGGAAAACTGTTGCCGTTCATATCCGAGCAAAAGTACAATGATGCCATAAAAAA
GATATTCAAATTAGCTGGAGTTGACCGCATCGTAACAATCTTAGACCCGTTGACGCACAACGAAATCAAA
CGACCTATTTATGAAGTGGCAAGCAGCCATCTGGCAAGACGTACGTTTATCGGCAATATCTATAAAAAAG
TGAAAGACCCGAACCTTGTTTCCGCACTGTCGGGACACAAGGAGGGAAGCAAAGCTTTCAGACGATACAG
GGATATTGACGAAGAAATGAAGAAAGACCTTGTAAAACTACTGGACTGATAAAAGTATCAAACAGTTTCA
TAGATAGTTAGGCTAGCATATAGCGACTTTTTTACAAAATGCTAAAATTTGTTGATTTCCGTCAAGCAAT
TGTTGAGCAAAAATGTCTTTTACGATAAAATGATACCTCAATATCAACTGTTTAGCAAAACGATATTTCT
CTTAAAGAGAGAAACACCTTTTTGTTCACCAATCCCCGACTTTTAATCCCGCGGCCATGATTGAAAAAGG
AAGAGTATGAGTATTCAACATTTCCGTGTCGCCCTTATTCCCTTTTTTGCGGCATTTTGCCTTCCTGTTT
TTGCTCACCCAGAAACGCTGGTGAAAGTAAAAGATGCTGAAGATCAGTTGGGTGCACGAGTGGGTTACAT
CGAACTGGATCTCAACAGCGGTAAGATCCTTGAGAGTTTTCGCCCCGAAGAACGTTTTCCAATGATGAGC
ACTTTTAAAGTTCTGCTATGTGGCGCGGTATTATCCCGTATTGACGCCGGGCAAGAGCAACTCGGTCGCC
GCATACACTATTCTCAGAATGACTTGGTTGAGTACTCACCAGTCACAGAAAAGCATCTTACGGATGGCAT
GACAGTAAGAGAATTATGCAGTGCTGCCATAACCATGAGTGATAACACTGCGGCCAACTTACTTCTGACA
ACGATCGGAGGACCGAAGGAGCTAACCGCTTTTTTGCACAACATGGGGGATCATGTAACTCGCCTTGATC
GTTGGGAACCGGAGCTGAATGAAGCCATACCAAACGACGAGCGTGACACCACGATGCCTGTAGCAATGGC
AACAACGTTGCGCAAACTATTAACTGGCGAACTACTTACTCTAGCTTCCCGGCAACAATTAATAGACTGG
ATGGAGGCGGATAAAGTTGCAGGACCACTTCTGCGCTCGGCCCTTCCGGCTGGCTGGTTTATTGCTGATA
AATCTGGAGCCGGTGAGCGTGGGTCTCGCGGTATCATTGCAGCACTGGGGCCAGATGGTAAGCCCTCCCG
TATCGTAGTTATCTACACGACGGGGAGTCAGGCAACTATGGATGAACGAAATAGACAGATCGCTGAGATA
GGTGCCTCACTGATTAAGCATTGGTAACTGTCAGACCAAGTTTACTCATAACGCGTCAATTCGAGGGGGA
TCAATTCCGTGATAGGTGGGCTGCCCTTCCTGGTTGGCTTGGTTTCATCAGCCATCCGCTTGCCCTCATC
TGTTACGCCGGCGGTAGCCGGCCAGCCTCGCAGAGCAGGATTCCCGTTGAGCACCGCCAGGTGCGAATAA
GGGACAGTGAAGAAGGAACACCCGCTCGCGGGTGGGCCTACTTCACCTATCCTGCCCGGCTGACGCCGTT
GGATACACCAAGGAAAGTCTACACGAACCCTTTGGCAAAATCCTGTATATCGTGCGAAAAAGGATGGATA
TACCGAAAAAATCGCTATAATGACCCCGAAGCAGGGTTATGCAGCGGAAAACGGAATTGATCCGGCCACG
ATGCGTCCGGCGTAGAG
